Addgene plasmid #178013: pBAD-HisD-mNG-C-Kbp
Purpose: Bacterial expression of green fluorescent potassium indicator mNG-C-Kbp
Depositing lab: Edward Boyden. Depositing organization: Massachusetts Institute of Technology. Publication: Tuning the Sensitivity of Genetically Encoded Fluorescent Potassium Indicators through Structure-Guided and Genome Mining Strategies. Torres Cabán CC, Yang M, Lai C, Yang L, Subach FV, Smith BO, Piatkevich KD, Boyden ES. ACS Sens. 2022 May 27;7(5):1336-1346. doi: 10.1021/acssensors.1c02201. Epub 2022 Apr 15. PubMed 35427452.
Backbone
  Vector backbone: pBAD-HisD
  Total vector size (bp): 5175
  Vector type: Bacterial Expression
Growth in bacteria
  Bacterial resistance: Ampicillin, 100 μg/mL
  Growth temperature: 37°C
  Growth strain: DH5alpha
  Copy number: Low Copy
Gene/Insert
  Gene/Insert name: mNG-C-Kbp
  Species: Synthetic
  Insert size (bp): 1173
  GenBank ID: OK187808
  Promoter: araB
  Cloning method: Ligation Independent Cloning
  Sequencing primers: 5′ pBAD-Fw; 3′ pBAD-Rv
Terms and licenses: Academic/Nonprofit Terms; Industry Terms: Not Available to Industry
Depositor comments: Please visit https://www.biorxiv.org/content/10.1101/2021.10.07.463355v1 for bioRxiv preprint.
How to cite: pBAD-HisD-mNG-C-Kbp was a gift from Edward Boyden (Addgene plasmid # 178013 ; http://n2t.net/addgene:178013 ; RRID:Addgene_178013)
