[The description below was written by a language model from this plasmid's Addgene catalogue record and the feature table of its GenBank file.]
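Description:
pBAD-HisD-mNG-C-Kbp is a 5,175 bp bacterial expression plasmid built on the pBAD-HisD backbone for arabinose-inducible production of a genetically encoded green fluorescent potassium indicator in E. coli. It is maintained through a ColE1/pMB1-family origin with the adjacent pBR322 bom (basis of mobility) region, and is selected with ampicillin via the bla beta-lactamase gene under its own promoter. The catalogue entry lists the plasmid as low copy, whereas the automated feature annotation labels the origin generically as high-copy; the presence of pBR322-derived elements fits the more modest copy number typical of pBAD vectors.

The payload is the synthetic 1,173 bp mNG-C-Kbp coding sequence, placed downstream of the araBAD promoter. The araC regulatory gene is encoded on the opposite strand and transcribed divergently, so expression is held off in the absence of L-arabinose and switched on, in a titratable way, when it is added. A 6xHis tag is annotated just after the promoter region, upstream of where the insert lies, and so is positioned to give an N-terminally tagged protein suitable for metal-affinity purification. The rrnB T1 and T2 terminators end transcription. The insert itself is not annotated as a feature in the table, but its position is implied by the interval between the His tag and the pBAD reverse primer site. From the name, the sensor appears to combine mNeonGreen with a potassium-binding protein (Kbp) domain, although the record does not spell out the domain architecture. The plasmid is intended for producing the indicator in bacteria, and it comes from work on tuning the potassium sensitivity of such sensors through structure-guided and genome mining strategies.
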