LOCUS       Exported 5175 bp ds-DNA circular SYN 04-JAN-2022
DEFINITION  Bacterial expression of green fluorescent potassium indicator
            mNG-C-Kbp.
ACCESSION   .
VERSION     .
KEYWORDS    pBAD-HisD-mNG-C-Kbp
SOURCE      synthetic DNA construct
  ORGANISM  synthetic DNA construct
REFERENCE   1 (bases 1 to 5175)
  AUTHORS   Torres Caban CC, Yang M, Lai CC, Yang L, Subach F, Smith BO,
            Piatkevich KD, Boyden ES
  TITLE     Tuning the sensitivity of genetically encoded fluorescent potassium
            indicators through structure-guided and genome mining strategies.
  JOURNAL   bioRxiv 2021.10.07.463355
REFERENCE   2 (bases 1 to 5175)
  AUTHORS   .
  TITLE     Direct Submission
  JOURNAL   Exported Jan 4, 2022 from SnapGene Server 1.1.58
            http://www.snapgene.com
FEATURES             Location/Qualifiers
     source          1..5175
                     /organism="synthetic DNA construct"
                     /mol_type="other DNA"
     promoter        40..324
                     /gene="araBAD"
                     /label=araBAD promoter
                     /note="promoter of the L-arabinose operon of E. coli; the
                     araC regulatory gene is transcribed in the opposite
                     direction (Guzman et al., 1995)"
     primer_bind     247..266
                     /label=pBAD Forward
                     /note="For vectors with E. coli araBAD promoter, forward
                     primer"
     CDS             367..384
                     /codon_start=1
                     /product="6xHis affinity tag"
                     /label=6xHis
                     /translation="HHHHHH"
     primer_bind     complement(1615..1632)
                     /label=pBAD Reverse
                     /note="For vectors with E. coli araBAD promoter, reverse
                     primer"
     terminator      1785..1871
                     /gene="Escherichia coli rrnB"
                     /label=rrnB T1 terminator
                     /note="transcription terminator T1 from the E. coli rrnB
                     gene"
     terminator      1963..1990
                     /label=rrnB T2 terminator
                     /note="transcription terminator T2 from the E. coli rrnB
                     gene"
     promoter        2009..2100
                     /gene="bla"
                     /label=AmpR promoter
     CDS             2101..2961
                     /codon_start=1
                     /gene="bla"
                     /product="beta-lactamase"
                     /label=AmpR
                     /note="confers resistance to ampicillin, carbenicillin, and
                     related antibiotics"
                     /translation="MSIQHFRVALIPFFAAFCLPVFAHPETLVKVKDAEDQLGARVGYI
                     ELDLNSGKILESFRPEERFPMMSTFKVLLCGAVLSRVDAGQEQLGRRIHYSQNDLVEYS
                     PVTEKHLTDGMTVRELCSAAITMSDNTAANLLLTTIGGPKELTAFLHNMGDHVTRLDRW
                     EPELNEAIPNDERDTTMPVAMATTLRKLLTGELLTLASRQQLIDWMEADKVAGPLLRSA
                     LPAGWFIADKSGAGERGSRGIIAALGPDGKPSRIVVIYTTGSQATMDERNRQIAEIGAS
                     LIKHW"
     primer_bind     complement(2319..2338)
                     /label=Amp-R
                     /note="Ampicillin resistance gene, reverse primer"
     rep_origin      3132..3720
                     /direction=RIGHT
                     /label=ori
                     /note="high-copy-number ColE1/pMB1/pBR322/pUC origin of
                     replication"
     primer_bind     3621..3640
                     /label=pBR322ori-F
                     /note="pBR322 origin, forward primer"
     primer_bind     3874..3891
                     /label=L4440
                     /note="L4440 vector, forward primer"
     misc_feature    3906..4046
                     /label=bom
                     /note="basis of mobility region from pBR322"
     primer_bind     complement(3972..3991)
                     /label=pRS-marker
                     /note="pRS vectors, use to sequence yeast selectable
                     marker"
     primer_bind     4132..4154
                     /label=pGEX 3'
                     /note="pGEX vectors, reverse primer"
     CDS             complement(4310..13)
                     /codon_start=1
                     /gene="araC"
                     /product="L-arabinose regulatory protein"
                     /label=araC
                     /translation="MAEAQNDPLLPGYSFNAHLVAGLTPIEANGYLDFFIDRPLGMKGY
                     ILNLTIRGQGVVKNQGREFVCRPGDILLFPPGEIHHYGRHPEAREWYHQWVYFRPRAYW
                     HEWLNWPSIFANTGFFRPDEAHQPHFSDLFGQIINAGQGEGRYSELLAINLLEQLLLRR
                     MEAINESLHPPMDNRVREACQYISDHLADSNFDIASVAQHVCLSPSRLSHLFRQQLGIS
                     VLSWREDQRISQAKLLLSTTRMPIATVGRNVGFDDQLYFSRVFKKCTGASPSEFRAGCE
                     EKVNDVAVKLS"
ORIGIN
        1 gcgcttcagc catacttttc atactcccgc cattcagaga agaaaccaat tgtccatatt
       61 gcatcagaca ttgccgtcac tgcgtctttt actggctctt ctcgctaacc aaaccggtaa
      121 ccccgcttat taaaagcatt ctgtaacaaa gcgggaccaa agccatgaca aaaacgcgta
      181 acaaaagtgt ctataatcac ggcagaaaag tccacattga ttatttgcac ggcgtcacac
      241 tttgctatgc catagcattt ttatccataa gattagcgga tcctacctga cgctttttat
      301 cgcaactctc tactgtttct ccatacccgt tttttgggct aacaggagga attaaccatg
      361 gggagccacc atcaccatca ccatggcaga tctatggtct caaagggaga ggaggaaaac
      421 atggctagtc tgcctgctac ccacgaactg catatttttg gctccataaa tggcatcgat
      481 ttcgacatgg taggccaagg caccggtaat ccaaacgacg gctatgagga gctgaacctg
      541 aagtccacca tgggcgatct gcagttcagt ccctggatcc tggtgccgca cattgggtac
      601 gggtttcacc agtatcttcc ctatccagac gggatgtcac catttcaggc tgcaatggtc
      661 gacgggtccg gataccaagt gcaccgcact atgcagtttg aggacggtgc ctcactgacc
      721 gtgaattaca gatacaccta cgaaggatca catatcaaag gggaagctca ggtggagggc
      781 actgggttcc cagctgacgg ccctgtgatg acaaattccc tgacagccga ggcccacatg
      841 ggcctgttca acttcgtgaa ggaggccggc gagaagctgt gggacaccgt gaccggcaac
      901 gccaccgccg aggaccagag cgccaagctg aaggaccacc tgaacaagac cggcctgccc
      961 ggcatcgaca aggtggacgt gcaggtggtg gacggcaagg ccgtggtgac cggcgacgcc
     1021 gtgagccagg agctgaagga gaagatcctg gtggccgtgg gcaacgtggc cggcatcagc
     1081 ggcgtggagg acaaggtgag cgtggagcag gccgccgccg agagcaggtt ctacaccgtg
     1141 aagaagggcg acaccctgag cgccgtgagc aaggaggtgt acggcaacgc caacctgtac
     1201 aacaagatct tcgaggccaa caagcccatg ctgagcagcc ccgacaagat ctaccccggc
     1261 caggtgctga ggatccccga gatgtacttc gctgactggt gcgtatccaa gaagacttgc
     1321 cccaatgata agactatcgt ctccacattt aagtgggctt ttatcaccga caacggcaaa
     1381 cgctaccggt ctaccgctcg caccacatac acattcgcca agccaatggc cgcaaattac
     1441 ctcaaaaatc agccgatgta tgtctttcgg aaaacagagc tgaaacattc taagaccgaa
     1501 ctgaatttta aagagtggca aaaggccttt acggacgtga tgggcatgga cgagctgtat
     1561 aagtaataag aattcgaagc ttggctgttt tggtggatga gagaagattt tcagcctgat
     1621 acagattaaa tcagaacgca gaagcggtct gataaaacag aatttgcctg gcggcagtag
     1681 cgcggtggtc ccacctgacc ccatgccgaa ctcagaagtg aaacgccgta gcgccgatgg
     1741 tagtgtgggg tctccccatg cgagagtagg gaactgccag gcatcaaata aaacgaaagg
     1801 ctcagtcgaa agactgggcc tttcgtttta tctgttgttt gtcggtgaac gctctcctga
     1861 gtaggacaaa tccgccggga gcggatttga acgttgcgaa gcaacggccc ggagggtggc
     1921 gggcaggacg cccgccataa actgccaggc atcaaattaa gcagaaggcc atcctgacgg
     1981 atggcctttt tgcgtttcta caaactcttt tgtttatttt tctaaataca ttcaaatatg
     2041 tatccgctca tgagacaata accctgataa atgcttcaat aatattgaaa aaggaagagt
     2101 atgagtattc aacatttccg tgtcgccctt attccctttt ttgcggcatt ttgccttcct
     2161 gtttttgctc acccagaaac gctggtgaaa gtaaaagatg ctgaagatca gttgggtgca
     2221 cgagtgggtt acatcgaact ggatctcaac agcggtaaga tccttgagag ttttcgcccc
     2281 gaagaacgtt ttccaatgat gagcactttt aaagttctgc tatgtggcgc ggtattatcc
     2341 cgtgttgacg ccgggcaaga gcaactcggt cgccgcatac actattctca gaatgacttg
     2401 gttgagtact caccagtcac agaaaagcat cttacggatg gcatgacagt aagagaatta
     2461 tgcagtgctg ccataaccat gagtgataac actgcggcca acttacttct gacaacgatc
     2521 ggaggaccga aggagctaac cgcttttttg cacaacatgg gggatcatgt aactcgcctt
     2581 gatcgttggg aaccggagct gaatgaagcc ataccaaacg acgagcgtga caccacgatg
     2641 cctgtagcaa tggcaacaac gttgcgcaaa ctattaactg gcgaactact tactctagct
     2701 tcccggcaac aattaataga ctggatggag gcggataaag ttgcaggacc acttctgcgc
     2761 tcggcccttc cggctggctg gtttattgct gataaatctg gagccggtga gcgtgggtct
     2821 cgcggtatca ttgcagcact ggggccagat ggtaagccct cccgtatcgt agttatctac
     2881 acgacgggga gtcaggcaac tatggatgaa cgaaatagac agatcgctga gataggtgcc
     2941 tcactgatta agcattggta actgtcagac caagtttact catatatact ttagattgat
     3001 ttaaaacttc atttttaatt taaaaggatc taggtgaaga tcctttttga taatctcatg
     3061 accaaaatcc cttaacgtga gttttcgttc cactgagcgt cagaccccgt agaaaagatc
     3121 aaaggatctt cttgagatcc tttttttctg cgcgtaatct gctgcttgca aacaaaaaaa
     3181 ccaccgctac cagcggtggt ttgtttgccg gatcaagagc taccaactct ttttccgaag
     3241 gtaactggct tcagcagagc gcagatacca aatactgtcc ttctagtgta gccgtagtta
     3301 ggccaccact tcaagaactc tgtagcaccg cctacatacc tcgctctgct aatcctgtta
     3361 ccagtggctg ctgccagtgg cgataagtcg tgtcttaccg ggttggactc aagacgatag
     3421 ttaccggata aggcgcagcg gtcgggctga acggggggtt cgtgcacaca gcccagcttg
     3481 gagcgaacga cctacaccga actgagatac ctacagcgtg agctatgaga aagcgccacg
     3541 cttcccgaag ggagaaaggc ggacaggtat ccggtaagcg gcagggtcgg aacaggagag
     3601 cgcacgaggg agcttccagg gggaaacgcc tggtatcttt atagtcctgt cgggtttcgc
     3661 cacctctgac ttgagcgtcg atttttgtga tgctcgtcag gggggcggag cctatggaaa
     3721 aacgccagca acgcggcctt tttacggttc ctggcctttt gctggccttt tgctcacatg
     3781 ttctttcctg cgttatcccc tgattctgtg gataaccgta ttaccgcctt tgagtgagct
     3841 gataccgctc gccgcagccg aacgaccgag cgcagcgagt cagtgagcga ggaagcggaa
     3901 gagcgcctga tgcggtattt tctccttacg catctgtgcg gtatttcaca ccgcatatgg
     3961 tgcactctca gtacaatctg ctctgatgcc gcatagttaa gccagtatac actccgctat
     4021 cgctacgtga ctgggtcatg gctgcgcccc gacacccgcc aacacccgct gacgcgccct
     4081 gacgggcttg tctgctcccg gcatccgctt acagacaagc tgtgaccgtc tccgggagct
     4141 gcatgtgtca gaggttttca ccgtcatcac cgaaacgcgc gaggcagcag atcaattcgc
     4201 gcgcgaaggc gaagcggcat gcataatgtg cctgtcaaat ggacgaagca gggattctgc
     4261 aaaccctatg ctactccgtc aagccgtcaa ttgtctgatt cgttaccaat tatgacaact
     4321 tgacggctac atcattcact ttttcttcac aaccggcacg gaactcgctc gggctggccc
     4381 cggtgcattt tttaaatacc cgcgagaaat agagttgatc gtcaaaacca acattgcgac
     4441 cgacggtggc gataggcatc cgggtggtgc tcaaaagcag cttcgcctgg ctgatacgtt
     4501 ggtcctcgcg ccagcttaag acgctaatcc ctaactgctg gcggaaaaga tgtgacagac
     4561 gcgacggcga caagcaaaca tgctgtgcga cgctggcgat atcaaaattg ctgtctgcca
     4621 ggtgatcgct gatgtactga caagcctcgc gtacccgatt atccatcggt ggatggagcg
     4681 actcgttaat cgcttccatg cgccgcagta acaattgctc aagcagattt atcgccagca
     4741 gctccgaata gcgcccttcc ccttgcccgg cgttaatgat ttgcccaaac aggtcgctga
     4801 aatgcggctg gtgcgcttca tccgggcgaa agaaccccgt attggcaaat attgacggcc
     4861 agttaagcca ttcatgccag taggcgcgcg gacgaaagta aacccactgg tgataccatt
     4921 cgcgagcctc cggatgacga ccgtagtgat gaatctctcc tggcgggaac agcaaaatat
     4981 cacccggtcg gcaaacaaat tctcgtccct gatttttcac caccccctga ccgcgaatgg
     5041 tgagattgag aatataacct ttcattccca gcggtcggtc gataaaaaaa tcgagataac
     5101 cgttggcctc aatcggcgtt aaacccgcca ccagatgggc attaaacgag tatcccggca
     5161 gcaggggatc atttt
//
